Addgene plasmid #116003: pSW702 - pXPP>>
Purpose: destination vector for GreenGate cloning method, contains 2x a set of modules from A-F, "Driver line", tissues-specific promoter, Dex-inducible mTurquoise2 expression
Depositing lab: Sebastien Wolf. Depositing organization: Universitaet Heidelberg. Publication: A Comprehensive Toolkit for Inducible, Cell Type-Specific Gene Expression in Arabidopsis. Schurholz AK, Lopez-Salmeron V, Li Z, Forner J, Wenzl C, Gaillochet C, Augustin S, Vilches-Barro A, Fuchs M, Gebert M, Lohmann JU, Greb T, Wolf S. Plant Physiol. 2018 Jul 19. pii: pp.18.00463. doi: 10.1104/pp.18.00463. PubMed 30026289.
Backbone
  Vector backbone: Z001
  Vector type: Plant Expression
  Selectable markers: Sulfadiazine, mTurquoise
Growth in bacteria
  Bacterial resistance: Spectinomycin, 50 μg/mL
  Growth temperature: 37°C
  Growth strain: NEB Stable
  Copy number: High Copy
Gene/Insert
  Gene/Insert name: pXPP:GR-LhG4:tRBCS:F-H adapter-H-A adapter:pOp6:SP(ER)-mTurquoise2-HDEL:tUBQ10::SulfR
  Species: A. thaliana (mustard weed)
  Insert size (bp): 8935
  Tag / fusion protein: SP(ER) (N terminal on insert); HDEL (C terminal on insert)
  Cloning method: Restriction Enzyme; 5′ cloning site Unknown (unknown if destroyed); 3′ cloning site Unknown (unknown if destroyed)
Terms and licenses: Academic/Nonprofit Terms; Industry Terms: Not Available to Industry
Depositor comments: Please note that the pOp6 (LacO repeat) region is unstable. Addgene recommends sequencing multiple colonies to isolate full plasmid.
How to cite: pSW702 - pXPP>> was a gift from Sebastien Wolf (Addgene plasmid # 116003)
