[The description below was written by a language model from this plasmid's Addgene catalogue record and pLannotate feature annotations shown in this document.]
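Description:
pSW702 - pXPP>> is a plant expression binary vector assembled by GreenGate cloning in the Z001 destination backbone, carrying two consecutive A–F module sets joined by F-H and H-A adapters. It is a "driver line" construct from a toolkit for inducible, cell type-specific gene expression in Arabidopsis thaliana. The backbone has a high-copy ColE1/pUC-type origin for E. coli, a pSa origin (of the kind used in pGreen-type binary vectors for replication in Agrobacterium), and aadA conferring spectinomycin resistance. Nopaline-type left and right T-DNA border repeats flank the roughly 8.9 kb payload for transfer into plants.

Within the T-DNA, the tissue-specific pXPP promoter (not annotated in the feature table, but presumably in the unannotated stretch upstream of the first coding region) drives GR-LhG4. This chimeric transcription factor combines the rat glucocorticoid receptor ligand-binding region, a LacI DNA-binding portion and the GAL4 activation domain, and is terminated by the pea rbcS terminator. Dexamethasone releases the GR fusion so that it can enter the nucleus and bind pOp6, which consists of six symmetric lac operators upstream of a minimal CaMV 35S promoter. pOp6 controls mTurquoise2 fused to an N-terminal signal peptide (annotated as sporamin-derived) and a C-terminal HDEL retention motif, giving an ER-localised cyan reporter with the UBQ10 terminator. The reporter therefore marks the cells where the driver is active after induction, and the same driver can trans-activate pOp-controlled effector genes introduced separately. Plant selection uses a sulfadiazine resistance cassette: the MAS promoter, an rbcS transit peptide fused to sulI, and a CaMV poly(A) signal. The depositor notes that the repetitive pOp6 operator region is unstable in bacteria.
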