Features (pLannotate 1.2.2; 24 found; start..end, strand, type, name):
    534..556     +  misc_feature   LB T-DNA repeat: left border repeat from nopaline C58 T-DNA (truncated)
   3153..4025    +  CDS            Nr3c1 (fragment): GCR_RAT - Also known as Grl. Experimental evidence at protein level: Swiss-Prot protein existence level 1. [Isoform A]: Has transcriptional activation and repression activity. Mediates glucocorticoid-induced apoptosis. Promotes accurate chromosome segregation during mitosis. May act as a tumor suppressor. May play a negative role in adipogenesis through the regulation of lipolytic and antilipogenic gene expression. From Rattus norvegicus (Rat).
   4035..5018    +  CDS            lacI (fragment): LACI_ECOLI - Experimental evidence at protein level: Swiss-Prot protein existence level 1. Repressor of the lactose operon. Binds allolactose as an inducer. From Escherichia coli (strain K12).
   5034..5378    +  CDS            GAL4 activation domain: activation domain of the GAL4 transcriptional activator; Saccharomyces cerevisiae GAL4 (truncated)
   5385..6026    +  terminator     E9 terminator: terminator and polyadenylation signal from the pea rbcS-E9 gene
   6132..6151    -  protein_bind   lac operator (symmetric): The lac repressor binds to the lac operator to inhibit transcription in E. coli. This inhibition can be relieved by adding lactose or isopropyl-β-D-thiogalactopyranoside (IPTG). The symmetric lac operator was optimized for tight binding of lac repressor. lac repressor encoded by lacI
   6184..6203    -  protein_bind   lac operator (symmetric): The lac repressor binds to the lac operator to inhibit transcription in E. coli. This inhibition can be relieved by adding lactose or isopropyl-β-D-thiogalactopyranoside (IPTG). The symmetric lac operator was optimized for tight binding of lac repressor. lac repressor encoded by lacI
   6236..6255    -  protein_bind   lac operator (symmetric): The lac repressor binds to the lac operator to inhibit transcription in E. coli. This inhibition can be relieved by adding lactose or isopropyl-β-D-thiogalactopyranoside (IPTG). The symmetric lac operator was optimized for tight binding of lac repressor. lac repressor encoded by lacI
   6288..6307    -  protein_bind   lac operator (symmetric): The lac repressor binds to the lac operator to inhibit transcription in E. coli. This inhibition can be relieved by adding lactose or isopropyl-β-D-thiogalactopyranoside (IPTG). The symmetric lac operator was optimized for tight binding of lac repressor. lac repressor encoded by lacI
   6340..6359    -  protein_bind   lac operator (symmetric): The lac repressor binds to the lac operator to inhibit transcription in E. coli. This inhibition can be relieved by adding lactose or isopropyl-β-D-thiogalactopyranoside (IPTG). The symmetric lac operator was optimized for tight binding of lac repressor. lac repressor encoded by lacI
   6392..6411    -  protein_bind   lac operator (symmetric): The lac repressor binds to the lac operator to inhibit transcription in E. coli. This inhibition can be relieved by adding lactose or isopropyl-β-D-thiogalactopyranoside (IPTG). The symmetric lac operator was optimized for tight binding of lac repressor. lac repressor encoded by lacI
   6435..6481    +  promoter       minimal CaMV 35S promoter: minimal 35S promoter from cauliflower mosaic virus
   6488..6556    +  CDS            SPOR1_IPOBA (fragment): Experimental evidence at transcript level: Swiss-Prot protein existence level 2. Major tuberous root protein. From Ipomoea batatas (Sweet potato) (Convolvulus batatas).
   6566..7282    +  CDS            mTurquoise2: mTurquoise2 is a basic (constitutively fluorescent) cyan fluorescent protein published in 2012, derived from Aequorea victoria. It is reported to be a rapidly-maturing monomer with very low acid sensitivity.
   7946..8326    +  promoter       MAS promoter: mannopine synthase promoter (Velten et al., 1984)
   8329..8502    +  CDS            RBCS.3A (fragment): RBS3_PEA - Experimental evidence at protein level: Swiss-Prot protein existence level 1. RuBisCO catalyzes two reactions: the carboxylation of D- ribulose 1,5-bisphosphate, the primary event in carbon dioxide fixation, as well as the oxidative fragmentation of the pentose substrate. Both reactions occur simultaneously and in competition at the same active site. Although the small subunit is not catalytic it is essential for maximal activity (Probable). Binds to abscisic acid (ABA); only half of the possible binding sites are occupied in the crystal; and there are indications this is a low affi
   8500..9336    +  CDS            sulI: DHP1_CORGT - Protein inferred from homology: Swiss-Prot protein existence level 3. Catalyzes the condensation of para-aminobenzoate (pABA) with 6-hydroxymethyl-7,8-dihydropterin diphosphate (DHPt-PP) to form 7,8- dihydropteroate (H2Pte), the immediate precursor of folate derivatives. From Corynebacterium glutamicum (Brevibacterium saccharolyticum).
   9351..9368    +  misc_feature   MCS (fragment): pUC18/19 multiple cloning site
   9407..9563    +  polyA_signal   CaMV poly(A) signal (fragment): cauliflower mosaic virus polyadenylation signal
   9619..9643    +  misc_feature   RB T-DNA repeat: right border repeat from nopaline C58 T-DNA
   9734..10322   -  rep_origin     ori: high-copy-number ColE1/pMB1/pBR322/pUC origin of replication
  10496..11281   -  CDS            aadA: S3AD_SHIFL - Experimental evidence at protein level: Swiss-Prot protein existence level 1. Mediates bacterial resistance to the antibiotics streptomycin and spectinomycin. From Shigella flexneri.
  11466..11567   +  CDS            TRA2_ECOLX (fragment): Protein predicted: Swiss-Prot protein existence level 4. Required for transposition of transposon Tn903. From Escherichia coli.
  11572..407     +  rep_origin     pSa ori (across the origin): origin of replication from bacterial plasmid pSa
>Addgene plasmid #116003 | pSW702 - pXPP>> | addgene full sequence | sequence record 242814 | Addgene NGS Result
TTTTTATCCCCGGAAGCCTGTGGATAGAGGGTAGTTATCCACGTGAAACCGCTAATGCCCCGCAAAGCCT
TGATTCACGGGGCTTTCCGGCCCGCTCCAAAAACTATCCACGTGAAATCGCTAATCAGGGTACGTGAAAT
CGCTAATCGGAGTACGTGAAATCGCTAATAAGGTCACGTGAAATCGCTAATCAAAAAGGCACGTGAGAAC
GCTAATAGCCCTTTCAGATCAACAGCTTGCAAACACCCCTCGCTCCGGCAAGTAGTTACAGCAAGTAGTA
TGTTCAATTAGCTTTTCAATTATGAATATATATATCAATTATTGGTCGCCCTTGGCTTGTGGACAATGCG
CTACGCGCACCGGCTCCGCCCGTGGACAACCGCAAGCGGTTGCCCACCGTCGAGCGCCTTTGCCCACAAC
CCGGCGGCCGGCCGCAACAGATCGTTTTATAAATTTTTTTTTTTGAAAAAGAAAAAGCCCGAAAGGCGGC
AACCTCTCGGGCTTCTGGATTTCCGATCCCCGGAATTAGATCTTGGCAGGATATATTGTGGTGTAACGTT
CTCGAACTAGGCTCGGACGAAGTAAGCGGCCGCAACCTTAATTAAACACGGCGCGCCAACAGCGATCGCA
CCAGGTACCACCTGGTACCGTGTTTGGTTCGTAATTATATACCCTTCCATATTCGAATTGGATTCTTGGT
GTTGTATATGTTTTACTTTTGTACTATAAGTTGTAATTTCCCAATTTAAATGTTATGTACTAATTTTATT
TCGTTGTTTCTTCCTTTTTTTCCTTCGGTATATTTCGCTTATAGCAGAAAATAACACACATATATATATA
TAACGATATAAGTTATAACACAAAATATGATTGTATGTATATCAAACAACTGAAAGAGCAAACACGATTT
GGAGACTCGTCGTTCAGCTAAACAAAAAAGACATCAACCAAAAACAAAGTTTATAGCATGAAGCCATGAA
CACAATTCAGCTCTGTTTTGTTTCTTTTTTGAAGAATTCGATTTGCATTTTTAGGTTTTGTCATGTGTTA
CGTTCAATATCTTAGATAAAAACATATATGTAAAATAAAAAATGAAAAACGAACCAATCCGTGATATACA
TAATTTAGATATGTATTATCTGCATAAGAACTTCTGATAACTTAAGAACACCTCTTACAATTTGGGTATA
AACTTTAAACTCAAGCATTAGATTTAGAAGTCGTTTACATAATTTAACTAAGCAAACGTGTTTGTATTAG
ATCCAAAGAATTAAACAGCATGATCGTTATTATAATTAGAACTATAACTTACTATTAGTTGAATCCAGTG
ACTAAAATAACCTTATTTTAATTTACACCTTTCTTAGTTAAAAAAATAAACCAAACACTGATTCAAAATA
GAAAAATAACTGTCAGAGAAGAATTTTCTCTTTAATGACTTTTGTATTCTATATGAGGATTGAACATTAT
GGGTTATTCATAGCAATAAAAACATAACCAATGTGAATGTATAGTTTCGATCTTTCTCGAACAATGATTT
AAGCACGTGTCGTAGGTTGAATAAATAATTCATAGTGGAACCATAGATTAGTGACCTGTACGAGTGATTG
GTTTCAGCGTGCAGAATCCACTACCTCGCTTCCACTCAATTTAGTGGACCGTCGACTCTGGTGGGTTTGG
TAGCAGCAGAAGATAATGCACACATTACCTGAATCCACATTTTTAAAATATGCACTTGCCAGTTCTATTA
TCCTGAAAGTTTCGTTAGAATAAAACGCAAGCGAAATAATAATCCTATCAAGCATTTTAGATAATCACTC
ATTCACTCTATGACTTGTCATTGCTGATTTGCGGTTTGATGCAAAACTGTGGAATATAATGATTTAAAGA
AATTTATAATGCGAAAACCTTTTCATCGTCGTGGTAGAAGTGAAACCTCAATTCTTTTTACAAACGCTTT
TTTTTTACCTCACCGGTGGTTTAAGAAAACCTTGCGAAATAACATGGATTAAGCTAAGATTTGTTCTTAC
CTAATTTGTAATTTATCACATTCACACCCCGGATTACAATTTCATTTTGCATATTAATATTGCCAATCAA
AACATACATTTAACTAGACTAGAAATGTGTTTAATTAAGTATTCGTAGTTCTCTTATCTAAGGTAGTATG
CGTAAACTATAGGGTGAATTTAATATATATGCTCAGAAGAATGAAAAATAAAGAATCTGACCATGAAGTT
TTGTTATTTAGTTCTCTTTCATCTGATTCACACTAATGCCAAATATACCCTTCGTCACATATACACGTTA
ACAAGAAAAATATCAAGATAAAACAATTTATATGCAACAATAAAAAATGAGTTTCGGCGGTAACAAGTTT
AGGTAGTTAATTATTTGATTAGTATGATAAACATGTCTTTAAAATATAGTAGCAAGGTGAAAGCACTATT
CATCTTACGTCGAAAACATGTTTCTCGTGTTAAATCTTGTATTATATAATATGTATTATATAATAACATA
TTTATTTATTTTGGTAATTTAATTATTATTGTTAATTTATACATTAACAATTTAGTTATCACCCTAACAT
GTCTTTTAAAGTGGTAAATTGTATGCTACTTATAGATAACTATTATACATAACGAATTATTATTTTTTAT
ATCATGTTAACATTCAGTAACTAATAAATTAACAATTATCTATTCTTATAACATATTAATTTATGGATTA
GCTTATTTATTTATCATGCTAATTTGTTTATCACCGGTAATTTATGAGTTATTATATACGTTAAACTTCT
TCTTCTTTTTTTCTTCTCTTTCATTTTCAACTCTTTTTCTCTTACAAGGGTAAAAATGTAAAAACATCAC
TCTCTATCTTACCTATCTAATTAAGAAAAAAACATGCATATATACTTAATTATTCACTCTTCAATGCATA
TCCATTATAATTTCTCTAAACTATAATAAAACGAAATATGATAAATGTACGTAGGTTAAATTAATTATGG
TGATATACACGTAGCGGCTCACACAATCCCAAAGCTTCTATAAATACACGAACATGTTATTCATTTTTGT
ACCTAATCAAGTTACACTATAAACTCAAACACATCTATCGGCAAGTCTTAACACACGAAGATTTCCAACA
CAATGGCTAGTGAAGCTCGAAAAACAAAGAAAAAAATCAAAGGGATTCAGCAAGCCACTGCAGGAGTCTC
ACAAGACACTTCGGAAAATCCTAACAAAACAATAGTTCCTGCAGCATTACCACAGCTCACCCCTACCTTG
GTGTCACTGCTGGAGGTGATTGAACCCGAGGTGTTGTATGCAGGATATGATAGCTCTGTTCCAGATTCAG
CATGGAGAATTATGACCACACTCAACATGTTAGGTGGGCGTCAAGTGATTGCAGCAGTGAAATGGGCAAA
GGCGATACCAGGCTTCAGAAACTTACACCTGGATGACCAAATGACCCTGCTACAGTACTCATGGATGTTT
CTCATGGCATTTGCCCTGGGTTGGAGATCATACAGACAATCAAGTGGAAACCTGCTCTGCTTTGCTCCTG
ATCTGATTATTAATGAGCAGAGAATGTCTCTACCCTGCATGTATGACCAATGTAAACACATGCTGTTTGT
CTCCTCTGAATTACAAAGATTGCAGGTATCCTATGAAGAGTATCTCTGTATGAAAACCTTACTGCTTCTC
TCCTCAGTTCCTAAGGAAGGTCTGAAGAGCCAAGAGTTATTTGATGAGATTCGAATGACTTATATCAAAG
AGCTAGGAAAAGCCATCGTCAAAAGGGAAGGGAACTCCAGTCAGAACTGGCAACGGTTTTACCAACTGAC
AAAGCTTCTGGACTCCATGCATGAGGTGGTTGAGAATCTCCTTACCTACTGCTTCCAGACATTTTTGGAT
AAGACCATGAGTATTGAATTCCCAGAGATGTTAGCTGAAATCATCACTAATCAGATACCAAAATATTCAA
ATGGAAATATCAAAAAGCTTCTGTTTCATCAAAAATCTACTAGCAAACCGGTAACGTTATACGACGTCGC
TGAATACGCCGGCGTTTCTCATCAAACCGTTTCTAGAGTGGTTAACCAGGCTTCACATGTTAGCGCTAAA
ACCCGGGAAAAAGTTGAAGCTGCCATGGCTGAGCTCAACTACATCCCGAACCGTGTTGCGCAGCAGCTGG
CTGGTAAACAAAGCTTGCTGATCGGTGTCGCGACCTCGAGCTTGGCCCTGCACGCGCCGTCGCAAATTGT
CGCGGCGATTAAATCTCGCGCCGATCAACTGGGTGCCAGCGTGGTGGTGTCGATGGTAGAACGAAGCGGC
GTCGAAGCCTGTAAAGCGGCGGTGCACAATCTTCTCGCGCAACGCGTCAGTGGGCTGATCATTAACTATC
CGCTGGATGACCAGGATGCCATTGCTGTGGAAGCTGCCTGCACTAATGTTCCGGCGTTATTTCTTGATGT
CTCTGACCAGACACCCATCAACAGTATTATTTTCTCCCATGAAGACGGTACGCGACTGGGCGTGGAGCAT
CTGGTCGCATTGGGTCACCAGCAAATCGCGCTGTTAGCGGGCCCATTAAGTTCTGTCTCGGCGCGTCTGC
GTCTGGCTGGCTGGCATAAATATCTCACTCGCAATCAAATTCAGCCGATAGCGGAACGGGAAGGCGACTG
GAGTGCCATGTCCGGTTTTCAACAAACCATGCAAATGCTGAATGAGGGCATCGTTCCCACTGCGATGCTG
GTTGCCAACGATCAGATGGCGCTGGGCGCAATGCGCGCCATTACCGAGTCCGGGCTGCGCGTTGGTGCGG
ATATCTCGGTAGTGGGATACGACGATACCGAAGACAGCTCATGTTATATCCCGCCGTTAACCACCATCAA
ACAGGATTTTCGCCTGCTGGGGCAAACCAGCGTGGACCGCTTGCTGCAACTCTCTCAGGGCCAGGCGGTG
AAGGGCAATCAGCTGTTGCCCGTCTCACTGGTGAAAAGAAAAACCACTAGTGGATCGGAATTCGCCAATT
TTAATCAAAGTGGGAATATTGCTGATAGCTCATTGTCCTTCACTTTCACTAACAGTAGCAACGGTCCGAA
CCTCATAACAACTCAAACAAATTCTCAAGCGCTTTCACAACCAATTGCCTCCTCTAACGTTCATGATAAC
TTCATGAATAATGAAATCACGGCTAGTAAAATTGATGATGGTAATAATTCAAAACCACTGTCACCTGGTT
GGACGGACCAAACTGCGTATAACGCGTTTGGAATCACTACAGGGATGTTTAATACCACTACAATGGATGA
TGTATATAACTATCTATTCGATGATGAAGATACCCCACCAAACCCAAAAAAAGAGTAACTGCAAAGCTTT
CGTTCGTATCATCGGTTTCGACAACGTTCGTCAAGTTCAATGCATCAGTTTCATTGCGCACACACCAGAA
TCCTACTGAGTTTGAGTATTATGGCATTGGGAAAACTGTTTTTCTTGTACCATTTGTTGTGCTTGTAATT
TACTGTGTTTTTTATTCGGTTTTCGCTATCGAACTGTGAAATGGAAATGGATGGAGAAGAGTTAATGAAT
GATATGGTCCTTTTGTTCATTCTCAAATTAATATTATTTGTTTTTTCTCTTATTTGTTGTGTGTTGAATT
TGAAATTATAAGAGATATGCAAACATTTTGTTTTGAGTAAAAATGTGTCAAATCGTGGCCTCTAATGACC
GAAGTTAATATGAGGAGTAAAACACTTGTAGTTGTACCATTATGCTTATTCACTAGGCAACAAATATATT
TTCAGACCTAGAAAAGCTGCAAATGTTACTGAATACAAGTATGTCCTCTTGTGTTTTAGACATTTATGAA
CTTTCCTTTATGTAATTTTCCAGAATCCTTGTCAGATTCTAATCATTGCTTTATAATTATAGTTATACTC
ATGGATTTGTAGTTGAGTATGAAAATATTTTTTAATGCATTTTATGACTTGCCAATTGATTGACAACATG
CATCAATCGACTATGAGTAGGCAAGATGTTCTGTAGGGGCTATGATGCCTGGTCACAACCTATGCATATG
TCGAGCTCAAGAAATCTAGAAAGAAGAAAGGGAAGAGAAAGAATTGTGAGCGCTCACAATTGAAAGACTA
GAAAGAAGAAAGGGAAGAGAAAGAATTGTGAGCGCTCACAATTGAAAGACTAGAAAGAAGAAAGGGAAGA
GAAAGAATTGTGAGCGCTCACAATTGAAAGACTAGAAAGAAGAAAGGGAAGAGAAAGAATTGTGAGCGCT
CACAATTGAAAGACTAGAAAGAAGAAAGGGAAGAGAAAGAATTGTGAGCGCTCACAATTGAAAGACTAGA
AAGAAGAAAGGGAAGAGAAAGAATTGTGAGCGCTCACAATTGAAAGACTAGTGGATCGATCTTCGCAAGA
CCCTTCCTCTATATAAGGAAGTTCATTTCATTTGGAGAGGACGAACAATGAAAGCCTTCACACTCGCTCT
CTTCTTAGCTCTTTCCCTCTATCTCCTGCCCAATCCAGCCACTAGTGGCTCAACAATGGTGAGCAAGGGC
GAGGAGCTGTTCACCGGGGTGGTGCCCATCCTGGTCGAGCTGGACGGCGACGTAAACGGCCACAAGTTCA
GCGTGTCCGGCGAGGGCGAGGGCGATGCCACCTACGGCAAGCTGACCCTGAAGTTCATCTGCACCACCGG
CAAGCTGCCCGTGCCCTGGCCCACCCTCGTGACCACCCTGTCCTGGGGCGTGCAGTGCTTCGCCCGCTAC
CCCGACCACATGAAGCAGCACGACTTCTTCAAGTCCGCCATGCCCGAAGGCTACGTCCAGGAGCGCACCA
TCTTCTTCAAGGACGACGGCAACTACAAGACCCGCGCCGAGGTGAAGTTCGAGGGCGACACCCTGGTGAA
CCGCATCGAGCTGAAGGGCATCGACTTCAAGGAGGACGGCAACATCCTGGGGCACAAGCTGGAGTACAAC
TACTTTAGCGACAACGTCTATATCACCGCCGACAAGCAGAAGAACGGCATCAAGGCCAACTTCAAGATCC
GCCACAACATCGAGGACGGCGGCGTGCAGCTCGCCGACCACTACCAGCAGAACACCCCCATCGGCGACGG
CCCCGTGCTGCTGCCCGACAACCACTACCTGAGCACCCAGTCCAAGCTGAGCAAAGACCCCAACGAGAAG
CGCGATCACATGGTCCTGCTGGAGTTCGTGACCGCCGCCGGGATCACTCTCGGCATGGACGAGCTGTACA
AGTCAGGTCATGATGAGCTTTAGCTGCATCTCGTCTCTGTTATGCTTAAGAAGTTCAATGTTTCGTTTCA
TGTAAAACTTTGGTGGTTTGTGTTTTGGGGCCTTGTATAATCCCTGATGAATAAGTGTTCTACTATGTTT
CCGTTCCTGTTATCTCTTTCTTTCTAATGACAAGTCGAACTTCTTCTTTATCATCGCTTCGTTTTTATTA
TCTGTGCTTCTTTTGTTTAATACGCCTGCAAAGTGACTCGACTCTGTTTAGTGCAGTTCTGCGAAACTTG
TAAATAGTCCAATTGTTGGCCTCTAGTAATAGATGTAGCGAAAGTGTTGAGCTGTTGGGTTCTAAGGATG
GCTTGAACATGTTAATCTTTTAGGTTCTGAGTATGATGAACATTCGTTGTTGCTAAGAAATGCCTGTAAT
GTCCCACAAATGTAGAAAATGGTTCGTACCTTTGTCCAAGCATTGATATGTCTGATGAGAGGAAACTGCA
AGATACTGAGCTTGGTTTAACGAAGGAGAGGCAGTTTCTTCCTTCCAAAGCATTTCATTTGACAATGCCT
TGATCATCTTAAGTAGAGTTTCTGTTGTGGAAAGTTTGAAACTTTGAAGAAACGACTCTCAAGTAAATTG
ATGATCACAAGTGAAAGTGTATGTTACTAGGATCCTTTTCAAATCAGTGCGCAAGACGTGACGTAAGTAT
CCGAGTCAGTTTTTATTTTTCTACTAATTTGGTCGTTTATTTCGGCGTGTAGGACATGGCAACCGGGCCT
GAATTTCGCGGGTATTCTGTTTCTATTCCAACTTTTTCTTGATCCGCAGCCATTAACGACTTTTGAATAG
ATACGCTGACACGCCAAGCCTCGCTAGTCAAAAGTGTACCAAACAACGCTTTACAGCAAGAACGGAATGC
GCGTGACGCTCGCGGTGACGCCATTTCGCCTTTTCAGAAATGGATAAATAGCCTTGCTTCCTATTATATC
TTCCCAAATTACCAATACATTACACTAGCATCTGAATTTCATAACCAATCTCGATACACCAAATCGCCAT
GGCTTCTATGATATCCTCTTCAGCTGTGACTACAGTCAGCCGTGCTTCTACGGTGCAATCGGCCGCGGTG
GCTCCATTCGGCGGCCTCAAATCCATGACTGGATTCCCAGTTAAGAAGGTCAACACTGACATTACTTCCA
TTACAAGCAATGGTGGAAGAGTAAAGTGCATGGTGACGGTGTTCGGCATTCTGAATCTCACCGAGGACTC
CTTCTTCGATGAGAGCCGGCGGCTAGACCCCGCCGGCGCTGTCACCGCGGCGATCGAAATGCTGCGAGTC
GGATCAGACGTCGTGGATGTCGGACCGGCCGCCAGCCATCCGGACGCGAGGCCTGTATCGCCGGCCGATG
AGATCAGACGTATTGCGCCGCTCTTAGACGCCCTGTCCGATCAGATGCACCGTGTTTCAATCGACAGCTT
CCAACCGGAAACCCAGCGCTATGCGCTCAAGCGCGGCGTGGGCTACCTGAACGATATCCAAGGATTTCCT
GACCCTGCGCTCTATCCCGATATTGCTGAGGCGGACTGCAGGCTGGTGGTTATGCACTCAGCGCAGCGGG
ATGGCATCGCCACCCGCACCGGTCACCTTCGACCCGAAGACGCGCTCGACGAGATTGTGCGGTTCTTCGA
GGCGCGGGTTTCCGCCTTGCGACGGAGCGGGGTCGCTGCCGACCGGCTCATCCTCGATCCGGGGATGGGA
TTTTTCTTGAGCCCCGCACCGGAAACATCGCTGCACGTGCTGTCGAACCTTCAAAAGCTGAAGTCGGCGT
TGGGGCTTCCGCTACTTGTCTCGGTGTCGCGGAAATCCTTCTTGGGCGCCACCGTTGGCCTTCCTGTAAA
GGATCTGGGTCCAGCGAGCCTTGCGGCGGAACTTCACGCGATCGGCAATGGCGCTGACTACGTCCGCACC
CACGCGCCTGGAGATCTGCGAAGCGCAATCACCATCTCGGAAACCCTCGCGAAATTTCGCAGTCGCGACG
CCAGAGACAGAGGGTTAGATCATGCCTAGCTTGGCTGCAGGTCGACCTGCAGGCATGCCCGCTGAAATCA
CCAGTCTCTCTCTACAAATCTATCTCTCTCTATAATAATGTGTGAGTAGTTCCCAGATAAGGGAATTAGG
GTTCTTATAGGGTTTCGCTCATGTGTTGAGCATATAAGAAACCCTTAGTATGTATTTGTATTTGTAAAAT
ACTTCTATCAATAAAATTTCTAATTCCTAAAACCAAAATCCAGGGGTACCGTATTCTAGACCAAGCATGC
ACAGCTGGCGTTCTCAGCCAGATCCCCTTGACAGGATATATTGGCGGGTAAACTAAGTCGCTGTATGTGT
TTGTTTGAGATCTCATGTGAGCAAAAGGCCAGCAAAAGGCCAGGAACCGTAAAAAGGCCGCGTTGCTGGC
GTTTTTCCATAGGCTCCGCCCCCCTGACGAGCATCACAAAAATCGACGCTCAAGTCAGAGGTGGCGAAAC
CCGACAGGACTATAAAGATACCAGGCGTTTCCCCCTGGAAGCTCCCTCGTGCGCTCTCCTGTTCCGACCC
TGCCGCTTACCGGATACCTGTCCGCCTTTCTCCCTTCGGGAAGCGTGGCGCTTTCTCATAGCTCACGCTG
TAGGTATCTCAGTTCGGTGTAGGTCGTTCGCTCCAAGCTGGGCTGTGTGCACGAACCCCCCGTTCAGCCC
GACCGCTGCGCCTTATCCGGTAACTATCGTCTTGAGTCCAACCCGGTAAGACACGACTTATCGCCACTGG
CAGCAGCCACTGGTAACAGGATTAGCAGAGCGAGGTATGTAGGCGGTGCTACAGAGTTCTTGAAGTGGTG
GCCTAACTACGGCTACACTAGAAGAACAGTATTTGGTATCTGCGCTCTGCTGAAGCCAGTTACCTTCGGA
AGAAGAGTTGGTAGCTCTTGATCCGGCAAACAAACCACCGCTGGTAGCGGTGGTTTTTTTGTTTGCAAGC
AGCAGATTACGCGCAGAAAAAAAGGATCTCAAGAAGATCCTTTGATCTTTTCTACGGGGTCTGACGCTCA
GTGGAACGAAAACTCACGTTAAGGGATTTTGGTCATGAGATTATCAAAAAGGATCTTCACCTAGATCCTT
TTAAATTAAAAATGAAGTTTTAAATCAATCTAAAGTATATATGTGTAACATTGGTCTAGTGATTATTTGC
CGACTACCTTGGTGATCTCGCCTTTCACGTAGTGAACAAATTCTTCCAACTGATCTGCGCGCGAGGCCAA
GCGATCTTCTTGTCCAAGATAAGCCTGCCTAGCTTCAAGTATGACGGGCTGATACTGGGCCGGCAGGCGC
TCCATTGCCCAGTCGGCAGCGACATCCTTCGGCGCGATTTTGCCGGTTACTGCGCTGTACCAAATGCGGG
ACAACGTAAGCACTACATTTCGCTCATCGCCAGCCCAGTCGGGCGGCGAGTTCCATAGCGTTAAGGTTTC
ATTTAGCGCCTCAAATAGATCCTGTTCAGGAACCGGATCAAAGAGTTCCTCCGCCGCTGGACCTACCAAG
GCAACGCTATGTTCTCTTGCTTTTGTCAGCAAGATAGCCAGATCAATGTCGATCGTGGCTGGCTCGAAGA
TACCTGCAAGAATGTCATTGCGCTGCCATTCTCCAAATTGCAGTTCGCGCTTAGCTGGATAACGCCACGG
AATGATGTCGTCGTGCACAACAATGGTGACTTCTACAGCGCGGAGAATCTCGCTCTCTCCAGGGGAAGCC
GAAGTTTCCAAAAGGTCGTTGATCAAAGCTCGCCGCGTTGTTTCATCAAGCCTTACGGTCACCGTAACCA
GCAAATCAATATCACTGTGTGGCTTCAGGCCGCCATCCACTGCGGAGCCGTACAAATGTACGGCCAGCAA
CGTCGGTTCGAGATGGCGCTCGATGACGCCAACTACCTCTGATAGTTGAGTCGATACTTCGGCGATCACC
GCTTCCCTCATAACACCCCTTGTATTACTGTTTATGTAAGCAGACAGTTTTATTGTTCATGATGATATAT
TTTTATCTTGTGCAATGTAACATCAGAGATTTTGAGACACAACGTGGCTTTGTTGAATAAATCGAACTTT
TGCTGAGTTGAAGGATCAGATCACGCATCTTCCCGACAACGCAGACCGTTCCGTGGCAAAGCAAAAGTTC
AAAATCACCAACTGGTCCACCTACAACAAAGCTCTCATCAACCGTGGCTCCCTCACTTTCTGGCTGGATG
ATGGGGCGATTCAGGCGATCCCCATCCAACAGCCCGCCGTCGAGCGGGCT
